>Addgene plasmid #179008 | pBBK24 pCAS-Tyr-[gRNA: 7=HIS3] (SplitHygR, AmpR) | addgene full sequence | sequence record 360730 | Addgene NGS Result
CGAAGCATCTGTGCTTCATTTTGTAGAACAAAAATGCAACGCGAGAGCGCTAATTTTTCAAACAAAGAAT
CTGAGCTGCATTTTTACAGAACAGAAATGCAACGCGAAAGCGCTATTTTACCAACGAAGAATCTGTGCTT
CATTTTTGTAAAACAAAAATGCAACGCGAGAGCGCTAATTTTTCAAACAAAGAATCTGAGCTGCATTTTT
ACAGAACAGAAATGCAACGCGAGAGCGCTATTTTACCAACAAAGAATCTATACTTCTTTTTTGTTCTACA
AAAATGCATCCCGAGAGCGCTATTTTTCTAACAAAGCATCTTAGATTACTTTTTTTCTCCTTTGTGCGCT
CTATAATGCAGTCTCTTGATAACTTTTTGCACTGTAGGTCCGTTAAGGTTAGAAGAAGGCTACTTTGGTG
TCTATTTTCTCTTCCATAAAAAAAGCCTGACTCCACTTCCCGCGTTTACTGATTACTAGCGAAGCTGCGG
GTGCATTTTTTCAAGATAAAGGCATCCCCGATTATATTCTATACCGATGTGGATTGCGCATACTTTGTGA
ACAGAAAGTGATAGCGTTGATGATTCTTCATTGGTCAGAAAATTATGAACGGTTTCTTCTATTTTGTCTC
TATATACTACGTATAGGAAATGTTTACATTTTCGTATTGTTTTCGATTCACTCTATGAATAGTTCTTACT
ACAATTTTTTTGTCTAAAGAGTAATACTAGAGATAAACATAAAAAATGTAGAGGTCGAGTTTAGATGCAA
GTTCAAGGAGCGAAAGGTGGATGGGTAGGTTATATAGGGATATAGCACAGAGATATATAGCAAAGAGATA
CTTTTGAGCAATGTTTGTGGAAGCGGTATTCGCAATATTTTAGTAGCCCGTTACAGTCCGGTGCGTTTTT
GGTTTTTTGAAAGTGCGTCTTCAGAGCGCTTTTGGTTTTCAAAAGCGCTCTGAAGTTCCTATACTTTCTA
GAGAATAGGAACTTCGGAATAGGAACTTCAAAGCGTTTCCGAAAACGAGCGCTTCCGAAAATGCAACGCG
AGCTGCGCACATACAGCTCACTGTTCACGTCGCACCTATATCTGCGTGTTGCCTGTATATATATATACAT
GAGAAGAACGGCATAGTGCGTGTTTATGCTTAAATGCGTATATGTGTTATGTAGTATACTCTTTCTTCAA
CAATTAAATACTCTCGGTAGCCAAGTTGGTTTAAGGCGCAAGACTGTAATTTATCACTACGAAATCTTGA
GATCGGGCGTTCGACTCGCCCCCGGGAGAGATGGCCGGCATGGTCCCAGCCTCCTCGCTGGCGCCGGCTG
GGCAACACCTTCGGGTGGCGAATGGGACTTTGATCGAGTGCTCTATCGCTAGTTTTAGAGCTAGAAATAG
CAAGTTAAAATAAGGCTAGTCCGTTATCAACTTGAAAAAGTGGCACCGAGTCGGTGCTTTTTTTATTTTT
TGTCACTATTGTTATGTAAAATGCCACCTCTGACAGTATGGAACGCAAACTTCTGTCTAGTGGATATAGG
TCTAGAGATCTGTTTAGCTTGCCTCGTCCCCGCCGGGTCACCCGGCCAGCGACATGGAGGCCCAGAATAC
CCTCCTTGACAGTCTTGACGTGCGCAGCTCAGGGGCATGATGTGACTGTCGCCCGTACATTTAGCCCATA
CATCCCCATGTATAATCATTTGCATCCATACATTTTGATGGCCGCACGGCGCGAAGCAAAAATTACGGCT
CCTCGCTGCAGACCTGCGAGCAGGGAAACGCTCCCCTCACAGACGCGTTGAATTGTCCCCACGCCGCGCC
CCTGTAGAGAAATATAAAAGGTTAGGATTTGCCACTGAGGTTCTTCTTTCATATACTTCCTTTTAAAATC
TTGCTAGGATACAGTTCTCACATCACATCCGAACATAAACAACAATGGGAAAGAAACCAGAATTGACAGC
TACGTCTGTCGAGAAGTTTCTGATCGAAAAGTTCGACAGCGTGTCCGACCTGATGCAGCTCTCGGAGGGC
GAAGAATCTCGTGCTTTCAGCTTCGATGTAGGAGGGCGTGGATATGTCCTGCGGGTAAATAGCTGCGCCG
ATGGTTTCTACAAAGATCGTTATGTTTATCGGCACTTTGCATCGGCCGCGCTCCCGATTCCGGAAGTGCT
TGACATTGGGGAATTTAGCGAGAGCCTGACCTATTGCATCTCCCGCCGTGCACAGGGTGTCACGTTGCAA
GACCTGCCTGAAACCGAACTGCCCGCTGTTCTGCAACCGGTCGCGGAGGCCATGGATGCGATCGCTGCGG
CCGATCTTAGCCAGACGAGCGGGTTCGGCCCATTCGGACCGCAAGGAATCGGTCAATACACTACATGGCG
TGATTTCATATGCGCGATTGCTGATCCCCATGTGTATCACTGGCAAACTGTGATGGACGACACCGTCAGT
GCGTCCGTCGCGCAGGCTCTCGATGAGCTGATGCTTTGGGCCGAGGACTGCCCCGAAGTCCGGCACCTCG
TGCACGCGGATTTCGGCTCCAACAATGTCCTGACGGACAATGGCCGCATAACAGCGGTCATTGACTGGAG
CGAGGCGATGTTCGGGGATTCCCAATACGAGGTCGCCAACATCTTCTTCTGGAGGCCGTGGTTGGCTTGT
ATGGAGCAGCAGACGCGCTACTTCGAGCGGAGGCATCCGGAGCTTGCAGGATCGACGTCGCTGCCTGCAG
GACAGGGTGTCACGTTGCAAGACCTGCCTGAAACCGAACTGCCCGCTGTTCTGCAACCGGTCGCGGAGGC
CATGGATGCGATCGCTGCGGCCGATCTTAGCCAGACGAGCGGGTTCGGCCCATTCGGACCGCAAGGAATC
GGTCAATACACTACATGGCGTGATTTCATATGCGCGATTGCTGATCCCCATGTGTATCACTGGCAAACTG
TGATGGACGACACCGTCAGTGCGTCCGTCGCGCAGGCTCTCGATGAGCTGATGCTTTGGGCCGAGGACTG
CCCCGAAGTCCGGCACCTCGTGCACGCGGATTTCGGCTCCAACAATGTCCTGACGGACAATGGCCGCATA
ACAGCGGTCATTGACTGGAGCGAGGCGATGTTCGGGGATTCCCAATACGAGGTCGCCAACATCTTCTTCT
GGAGGCCGTGGTTGGCTTGTATGGAGCAGCAGACGCGCTACTTCGAGCGGAGGCATCCGGAGCTTGCAGG
ATCGCCGCGGCTCCGGGCGTATATGCTCCGCATTGGTCTTGACCAACTCTATCAGAGCTTGGTTGACGGC
AATTTCGATGATGCAGCTTGGGCGCAGGGTCGATGCGACGCAATCGTCCGATCCGGAGCCGGGACTGTCG
GGCGTACACAAATCGCCCGCAGAAGCGCGGCCGTCTGGACCGATGGCTGTGTAGAAGTACTCGCCGATAG
TGGAAACCGACGCCCCAGCACTCGTCCGAGGGCAAAGGAATAATCAGTACTGACAATAAAAAGATTCTTG
TTTTCAAGAACTTGTCATTTGTATAGTTTTTTTATATTGTAGTTGTTCTATTTTAATCAAATGTTAGCGT
GATTTATATTTTTTTTCGCCTCGACATCATCTGCCCAGATGCGAAGTTAAGTGCGCAGAAAGTAATATCA
TGCGTCAATCGTATGTGAATGCTGGTCGCTATACTGCTGTCGATTCGATACTAACGCCGCCATCCAGTGT
CGAAAACGAGCTCTCGAGAACCCTTAATCAAAAAGGATCTTCACCTAGATCCTTTTAAATTAAAAATGAA
GTTTTAAATCAATCTAAAGTATATATGAGTAAACTTGGTCTGACAGTTACCAATGCTTAATCAGTGAGGC
ACCTATCTCAGCGATCTGTCTATTTCGTTCATCCATAGTTGCCTGACTCCCCGTCGTGTAGATAACTACG
ATACGGGAGGGCTTACCATCTGGCCCCAGTGCTGCAATGATACCGCGGGACCCACGCTCACCGGCTCCAG
ATTTATCAGCAATAAACCAGCCAGCCGGAAGGGCCGAGCGCAGAAGTGGTCCTGCAACTTTATCCGCCTC
CATCCAGTCTATTAATTGTTGCCGGGAAGCTAGAGTAAGTAGTTCGCCAGTTAATAGTTTGCGCAACGTT
GTTGCCATTGCTACAGGCATCGTGGTGTCACGCTCGTCGTTTGGTATGGCTTCATTCAGCTCCGGTTCCC
AACGATCAAGGCGAGTTACATGATCCCCCATGTTGTGCAAAAAAGCGGTTAGCTCCTTCGGTCCTCCGAT
CGTTGTCAGAAGTAAGTTGGCCGCAGTGTTATCACTCATGGTTATGGCAGCACTGCATAATTCTCTTACT
GTCATGCCATCCGTAAGATGCTTTTCTGTGACTGGTGAGTACTCAACCAAGTCATTCTGAGAATAGTGTA
TGCGGCGACCGAGTTGCTCTTGCCCGGCGTCAATACGGGATAATACCGCGCCACATAGCAGAACTTTAAA
AGTGCTCATCATTGGAAAACGTTCTTCGGGGCGAAAACTCTCAAGGATCTTACCGCTGTTGAGATCCAGT
TCGATGTAACCCACTCGTGCACCCAACTGATCTTCAGCATCTTTTACTTTCACCAGCGTTTCTGGGTGAG
CAAAAACAGGAAGGCAAAATGCCGCAAAAAAGGGAATAAGGGCGACACGGAAATGTTGAATACTCATACT
CTTCCTTTTTCAATATTATTGAAGCATTTATCAGGGTTATTGTCTCATGAGCGGATACATATTTGAATGT
ATTTAGAAAAATAAACAAATAGGGGTTCGTCGACAGTCGAACAAGAAGCAGGCAAAGTTTAGAGCACTGC
CCCTCCGCACTCAAAAAAGAAAAAACTAGGAGGAAAATAAAATTCTCAACCACACAAACACATAAACACA
TACAAATACAAATACAAGCTTATTTACTTGACATCGCGCGATCTTCCACTATTCAGCGCCGTCCGCCCTC
TCTCGTGTTTTTTGTTTACGCGACAACTATGCGAAATCCGGAGCAACGGGCAACCGTTTGGGGAAAGACC
ACACCCACGCGCGATCGCCATGGCAACGAGGTCGCACACGCCCCACACCCAGACCTCCCTGCGAGCGGGC
ATGGGTACAATGTCCCCGTTGCCACAGACACCACTTCGTAGCACAGCGCAGAGCGTAGCGTGTTGTTGCT
GCTGACAAAAGAAAATTTTTCTTAGCAAAGCAAAGGAGGGGAAGCACGGGCAGATAGCACCGTACCATAC
CCTTGGAAACTCGAAATGAACGAAGCAGGAAATGAGAGAATGAGAGTTTTGTAGGTATATATAGCGGTAG
TGTTTGCGCGTTACCATCATCTTCTGGATCTATCTATTGTTCTTTTCCTCATCACTTTCCCCTTTTTCGC
TCTTCTTCTTGTCTTTTATTTCTTTCTTTTTTTTAATTGTTCCCTCGATTGGCTATCTACCAAAGAATCC
AAACTTAATACACGTATTTATTTGTCCAATTACCATGGATAAGAAATACTCAATAGGCTTAGATATCGGC
ACAAATAGCGTCGGATGGGCGGTGATCACTGATGAATATAAGGTTCCGTCTAAAAAGTTCAAGGTTCTGG
GAAATACAGACCGCCACAGTATCAAAAAAAATCTTATAGGGGCTCTTTTATTTGACAGTGGAGAGACAGC
GGAAGCGACTCGACTCAAACGGACAGCTCGTAGAAGGTATACACGTCGGAAGAATCGTATTTGTTATCTA
CAGGAGATTTTTTCAAATGAGATGGCGAAAGTAGATGATAGTTTCTTTCATCGACTTGAAGAGTCTTTTT
TGGTGGAAGAAGACAAGAAGCATGAACGTCATCCTATTTTTGGAAATATAGTAGATGAAGTTGCTTATCA
TGAGAAATATCCAACTATCTATCATCTGCGAAAAAAATTGGTAGATTCTACTGATAAAGCGGATTTGCGC
TTAATCTATTTGGCCTTAGCGCATATGATTAAGTTTCGTGGTCATTTTTTGATTGAGGGAGATTTAAATC
CTGATAATAGTGATGTGGACAAACTATTTATCCAGTTGGTACAAACCTACAATCAATTATTTGAAGAAAA
CCCTATTAACGCAAGTGGAGTAGATGCTAAAGCGATTCTTTCTGCACGATTGAGTAAATCAAGACGATTA
GAAAATCTCATTGCTCAGCTCCCCGGTGAGAAGAAAAATGGCTTATTTGGGAATCTCATTGCTTTGTCAT
TGGGTTTGACCCCTAATTTTAAATCAAATTTTGATTTGGCAGAAGATGCTAAATTACAGCTTTCAAAAGA
TACTTACGATGATGATTTAGATAATTTATTGGCGCAAATTGGAGATCAATATGCTGATTTGTTTTTGGCA
GCTAAGAATTTATCAGATGCTATTTTACTTTCAGATATCCTAAGAGTAAATACTGAAATAACTAAGGCTC
CCCTATCAGCTTCAATGATTAAACGCTACGATGAACATCATCAAGACTTGACTCTTTTAAAAGCTTTAGT
TCGACAACAACTTCCAGAAAAGTATAAAGAAATCTTTTTTGATCAATCAAAAAACGGATATGCAGGTTAT
ATTGATGGGGGAGCTAGCCAAGAAGAATTTTATAAATTTATCAAACCAATTTTAGAAAAAATGGATGGTA
CTGAGGAATTATTGGTGAAACTAAATCGTGAAGATTTGCTGCGCAAGCAACGGACCTTTGACAACGGCTC
TATTCCCCATCAAATTCACTTGGGTGAGCTGCATGCTATTTTGAGAAGACAAGAAGACTTTTATCCATTT
TTAAAAGACAATCGTGAGAAGATTGAAAAAATCTTGACTTTTCGAATTCCTTATTATGTTGGTCCATTGG
CGCGTGGCAATAGTCGTTTTGCATGGATGACTCGGAAGTCTGAAGAAACAATTACCCCATGGAATTTTGA
AGAAGTTGTCGATAAAGGTGCTTCAGCTCAATCATTTATTGAACGCATGACAAACTTTGATAAAAATCTT
CCAAATGAAAAAGTACTACCAAAACATAGTTTGCTTTATGAGTATTTTACGGTTTATAACGAATTGACAA
AGGTCAAATATGTTACTGAAGGAATGCGAAAACCAGCATTTCTTTCAGGTGAACAGAAGAAAGCCATTGT
TGATTTACTCTTCAAAACAAATCGAAAAGTAACCGTTAAGCAATTAAAAGAAGATTATTTCAAAAAAATA
GAATGTTTTGATAGTGTTGAAATTTCAGGAGTTGAAGATAGATTTAATGCTTCATTAGGTACCTACCATG
ATTTGCTAAAAATTATTAAAGATAAAGATTTTTTGGATAATGAAGAAAATGAAGATATCTTAGAGGATAT
TGTTTTAACATTGACCTTATTTGAAGATAGGGAGATGATTGAGGAAAGACTTAAAACATATGCTCACCTC
TTTGATGATAAGGTGATGAAACAGCTTAAACGTCGCCGTTATACTGGTTGGGGACGTTTGTCTCGAAAAT
TGATTAATGGTATTAGGGATAAGCAATCTGGCAAAACAATATTAGATTTTTTGAAATCAGATGGTTTTGC
CAATCGCAATTTTATGCAGCTGATCCATGATGATAGTTTGACATTTAAAGAAGACATTCAAAAAGCACAA
GTGTCTGGACAAGGCGATAGTTTACATGAACATATTGCAAATTTAGCTGGTAGCCCTGCTATTAAAAAAG
GTATTTTACAGACTGTAAAAGTTGTTGATGAATTGGTCAAAGTAATGGGGCGGCATAAGCCAGAAAATAT
CGTTATTGAAATGGCACGTGAAAATCAGACAACTCAAAAGGGCCAGAAAAATTCGCGAGAGCGTATGAAA
CGAATCGAAGAAGGTATCAAAGAATTAGGAAGTCAGATTCTTAAAGAGCATCCTGTTGAAAATACTCAAT
TGCAAAATGAAAAGCTCTATCTCTATTATCTCCAAAATGGAAGAGACATGTATGTGGACCAAGAATTAGA
TATTAATCGTTTAAGTGATTATGATGTCGATCACATTGTTCCACAAAGTTTCCTTAAAGACGATTCAATA
GACAATAAGGTCTTAACGCGTTCTGATAAAAATCGTGGTAAATCGGATAACGTTCCAAGTGAAGAAGTAG
TCAAAAAGATGAAAAACTATTGGAGACAACTTCTAAACGCCAAGTTAATCACTCAACGTAAGTTTGATAA
TTTAACGAAAGCTGAACGTGGAGGTTTGAGTGAACTTGATAAAGCTGGTTTTATCAAACGCCAATTGGTT
GAAACTCGCCAAATCACTAAGCATGTGGCACAAATTTTGGATAGTCGCATGAATACTAAATACGATGAAA
ATGATAAACTTATTCGAGAGGTTAAAGTGATTACCTTAAAATCTAAATTAGTTTCTGACTTCCGAAAAGA
TTTCCAATTCTATAAAGTACGTGAGATTAACAATTACCATCATGCCCATGATGCGTATCTAAATGCCGTC
GTTGGAACTGCTTTGATTAAGAAATATCCAAAACTTGAATCGGAGTTTGTCTATGGTGATTATAAAGTTT
ATGATGTTCGTAAAATGATTGCTAAGTCTGAGCAAGAAATAGGCAAAGCAACCGCAAAATATTTCTTTTA
CTCTAATATCATGAACTTCTTCAAAACAGAAATTACACTTGCAAATGGAGAGATTCGCAAACGCCCTCTA
ATCGAAACTAATGGGGAAACTGGAGAAATTGTCTGGGATAAAGGGCGAGATTTTGCCACAGTGCGCAAAG
TATTGTCCATGCCCCAAGTCAATATTGTCAAGAAAACAGAAGTACAGACAGGCGGATTCTCCAAGGAGTC
AATTTTACCAAAAAGAAATTCGGACAAGCTTATTGCTCGTAAAAAAGACTGGGATCCAAAAAAATATGGT
GGTTTTGATAGTCCAACGGTAGCTTATTCAGTCCTAGTGGTTGCTAAGGTGGAAAAAGGGAAATCGAAGA
AGTTAAAATCCGTTAAAGAGTTACTAGGGATCACAATTATGGAAAGAAGTTCCTTTGAAAAAAATCCGAT
TGACTTTTTAGAAGCTAAAGGATATAAGGAAGTTAAAAAAGACTTAATCATTAAACTACCTAAATATAGT
CTTTTTGAGTTAGAAAACGGTCGTAAACGGATGCTGGCTAGTGCCGGAGAATTACAAAAAGGAAATGAGC
TGGCTCTGCCAAGCAAATATGTGAATTTTTTATATTTAGCTAGTCATTATGAAAAGTTGAAGGGTAGTCC
AGAAGATAACGAACAAAAACAATTGTTTGTGGAGCAGCATAAGCATTATTTAGATGAGATTATTGAGCAA
ATCAGTGAATTTTCTAAGCGTGTTATTTTAGCAGATGCCAATTTAGATAAAGTTCTTAGTGCATATAACA
AACATAGAGACAAACCAATACGTGAACAAGCAGAAAATATTATTCATTTATTTACGTTGACGAATCTTGG
AGCTCCCGCTGCTTTTAAATATTTTGATACAACAATTGATCGTAAACGATATACGTCTACAAAAGAAGTT
TTAGATGCCACTCTTATCCATCAATCCATCACTGGTCTTTATGAAACACGCATTGATTTGAGTCAGCTAG
GAGGTGACGGTGGAGGGCCAAAAAAGAAAAGAAAAGTTGAAGATGCTTCTGCTCATCATCACCATCACCA
TCACCATTAAATCCGCTCTAACCGAAAAGGAAGGAGTTAGACAACCTGAAGTCTAGGTCCCTATTTATTT
TTTTATAGTTATGTTAGTATTAAGAACGTTATTTATATTTCAAATTTTTCTTTTTTTTCTGTACAGACGC
GTGTACGCATGTAACATTATACTGAAAACCTTGCTTGAGAAGGTTTTGGGACGCTCGAAGTGAGCAAAAG
GCCAGCAAAAGGCCAGGAACCGTAAAAAGGCCGCGTTGCTGGCGTTTTTCCATAGGCTCCGCCCCCCTGA
CGAGCATCACAAAAATCGACGCTCAAGTCAGAGGTGGCGAAACCCGACAGGACTATAAAGATACCAGGCG
TTTCCCCCTGGAAGCTCCCTCGTGCGCTCTCCTGTTCCGACCCTGCCGCTTACCGGATACCTGTCCGCCT
TTCTCCCTTCGGGAAGCGTGGCGCTTTCTCATAGCTCACGCTGTAGGTATCTCAGTTCGGTGTAGGTCGT
TCGCTCCAAGCTGGGCTGTGTGCACGAACCCCCCGTTCAGCCCGACCGCTGCGCCTTATCCGGTAACTAT
CGTCTTGAGTCCAACCCGGTAAGACACGACTTATCGCCACTGGCAGCAGCCACTGGTAACAGGATTAGCA
GAGCGAGGTATGTAGGCGGTGCTACAGAGTTCTTGAAGTGGTGGCCTAACTACGGCTACACTAGAAGAAC
AGTATTTGGTATCTGCGCTCTGCTGAAGCCAGTTACCTTCGGAAAAAGAGTTGGTAGCTCTTGATCCGGC
AAACAAACCACCGCTGGTAGCGGTGGTTTTTTTGTTTGCAAGCAGCAGATTACGCGCAGAAAAAAAGGAT
CTCAAGAAGATCCTTTGATCTTTTCTAC
Features (pLannotate 1.2.2; 14 found; start..end, strand, type, name):
      1..1159    -  rep_origin     2μ ori: yeast 2μ plasmid origin of replication
   1200..1288    +  ncRNA          tRNA: Accession: RF00005 - tRNA
   1362..1382    -  CDS            HIS3 (fragment): imidazoleglycerol-phosphate dehydratase, required for histidine biosynthesis; S. cerevisiae HIS3; yeast auxotrophic marker
   1382..1457    +  misc_RNA       gRNA scaffold: guide RNA scaffold for the Streptococcus pyogenes CRISPR/Cas9 system
   1591..2714    +  gene           hphMX6 (fragment): yeast selectable marker conferring hygromycin resistance
   2732..3472    +  CDS            HygR (fragment): aminoglycoside phosphotransferase from E. coli confers resistance to hygromycin
   3479..3676    +  terminator     TEF terminator: Ashbya gossypii TEF terminator
   3827..4687    -  CDS            AmpR: β-lactamase; bla; confers resistance to ampicillin, carbenicillin, and related antibiotics
   4688..4779    -  promoter       AmpR promoter: bla
   4927..5340    -  CDS            YJC7_YEAST: Protein predicted: Swiss-Prot protein existence level 4. From Saccharomyces cerevisiae (strain ATCC 204508 / S288c) (Baker's yeast).
   5495..9598    +  CDS            cas9: CAS9_STRP1 - Also known as csn1 From Streptococcus pyogenes serotype M1.
   9647..9667    +  CDS            7xHis: 6xHis affinity tag
   9671..9860    +  terminator     CYC1 terminator: S. cerevisiae CYC1; transcription terminator for CYC1
   9917..10505   -  rep_origin     ori: high-copy-number ColE1/pMB1/pBR322/pUC origin of replication
