[The description below was written by a language model from this plasmid's Addgene catalogue record and pLannotate feature annotations shown in this document.]
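Description:
pBBK24 pCAS-Tyr-[gRNA: 7=HIS3] is a roughly 10.5 kb yeast–E. coli shuttle plasmid from the Markerless Yeast Localization and Overexpression (MyLO) CRISPR-Cas9 toolkit. It delivers both Streptococcus pyogenes Cas9 and a pre-cloned guide RNA directed against the yeast HIS3 locus. It is built on a 2-micron/pUC backbone. The 2μ origin supports multicopy episomal maintenance in Saccharomyces cerevisiae, while the high-copy ColE1/pUC origin and the β-lactamase gene with its own promoter allow propagation under ampicillin selection in bacteria.

The Cas9 coding sequence is followed by a polyhistidine tag and the CYC1 terminator. The promoter driving it is not annotated by name; a yeast genomic segment lies immediately upstream (detected only as an antisense predicted ORF) and may contain it, but the record does not say. The guide cassette consists of a tRNA element, presumably the tyrosine tRNA implied by "Tyr" in the name, placed upstream of a 20-nt spacer that the annotation picks up as a short HIS3 fragment. This spacer is fused directly to the S. pyogenes gRNA scaffold. tRNA elements of this kind typically provide Pol III transcription and processing of the guide. The depositor notes that the vector was assembled by BsaI Golden Gate cloning.

Yeast selection is described as "split hygromycin" resistance. Consistent with this, the hygromycin marker appears as two separate fragments, a partial hphMX6 segment and a partial HygR coding segment, followed by the Ashbya gossypii TEF terminator. The record does not explain how the split design works. The plasmid is intended for Cas9 cutting at HIS3 in yeast, within the toolkit's markerless integration workflow.
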