Addgene plasmid #179008: pBBK24 pCAS-Tyr-[gRNA: 7=HIS3] (SplitHygR, AmpR)
Purpose: Sp.Cas9 and gRNA yeast expression vector with HIS3 gRNA pre-cloned. Selection =SplitHygromycin resistance
Depositing lab: Vincent Martin. Depositing organization: Concordia University. Publication: The MyLo CRISPR-Cas9 Toolkit: A Markerless Yeast Localization and Overexpression CRISPR-Cas9 Toolkit. Bean BDM, Whiteway M, Martin VJJ. G3 (Bethesda). 2022 Jun 16. pii: 6609175. doi: 10.1093/g3journal/jkac154. PubMed 35708612.
Backbone
  Vector backbone: 2-micron/pUC
  Vector type: Yeast Expression, CRISPR, Synthetic Biology
Growth in bacteria
  Bacterial resistance: Ampicillin, 100 μg/mL
  Growth temperature: 37°C
  Growth strain: DH5alpha
  Copy number: High Copy
Gene/Insert
  Gene/Insert name: S. pyogenes Cas9
  gRNA/shRNA sequence: GATCGAGTGCTCTATCGCTA
  Species: Streptococcus pyogenes
  Cloning method: Restriction Enzyme; 5′ cloning site Unknown (unknown if destroyed); 3′ cloning site Unknown (unknown if destroyed)
Terms and licenses: Academic/Nonprofit Terms; Industry Terms: Not Available to Industry
Depositor comments: Part of the Markerless Yeast Localization and Overexpression (MyLO) CRISPR-Cas9 Toolkit. Vector cloned using BsaI Golden Gate cloning
How to cite: pBBK24 pCAS-Tyr-[gRNA: 7=HIS3] (SplitHygR, AmpR) was a gift from Vincent Martin (Addgene plasmid # 179008 ; http://n2t.net/addgene:179008 ; RRID:Addgene_179008)
